>Addgene plasmid #168945 | pEntry_HCoV-OC43-Envelope | addgene full sequence | sequence record 479313 | Addgene NGS Result
GTGCACAACAATGGTGACTTCTACAGCGCGGAGAATCTCGCTCTCTCCAGGGGAAGCCGAAGTTTCCAAA
AGGTCGTTGATCAAAGCTCGCCGCGTTGTTTCATCAAGCCTTACGGTCACCGTAACCAGCAAATCAATAT
CACTGTGTGGCTTCAGGCCGCCATCCACTGCGGAGCCGTACAAATGTACGGCCAGCAACGTCGGTTCGAG
ATGGCGCTCGATGACGCCAACTACCTCTGATAGTTGAGTCGATACTTCGGCGATCACCGCTTCCCTCATA
ATGTTTAACTTTGTTTTAGGGCGACTGCCCTGCTGCGTAACATCGTTGCTGCTCCATAACATCAAACATC
GACCCACGGCGTAACGCGCTTGCTGCTTGGATGCCCGAGGCATAGACTGTACCCCAAAAAAACAGTCATA
ACAAGCCATGAAAACCGCCACTGCGCCGTTACCACCGCTGCGTTCGGTCAAGGTTCTGGACCAGTTGCGT
GAGCGCATACGCTACTTGCATTACAGCTTACGAACCGAACAGGCTTATGTCCACTGGGTTCGTGCCTTCA
TCCGTTTCCACGGTGTGCGTCACCCGGCAACCTTGGGTAGCAGCGAAGTCGAGGCATTTCTGTCCTGGCT
GGTCTAGAGGAGGCATGATGATATATTTTTATCTTGTGCAATGTAACATCAGAGATTTTGAGACACGGGC
CAGAGCTGCCAGGAAACAGCTATGACCATGTAATACGACTCACTATAGGGGATATCAGCTGGATGGCAAA
TAATGATTTTATTTTGACTGATAGTGACCTGTTCGTTGCAACAAATTGATGAGCAATTATTTTTTATAAT
GCCAACTTTGTACAAGAAAGCTGGGCCCATGAGGCCGCGATCGCGTCTTAATTAAGAACGTCATCCACAT
CAAGGACTGGTGGTTTTACATCATTGTAAAACTCATAAAACTGCCTACCTCTATTAAACACATAAATAGA
AGGGGACAGTACTAAGGTATTACACATACCGCAAAGTTGAATACACAATTTAAAAGTTGCCAAAAATGCC
ACTACAACTATTGTAACCAATAAACAAATGGCAACTATAAAAATTATTTGCCCCACATACCACACAGTGT
CTGCAAGATAAGCATCAGCCATAAAGGATCCCATGGATCCTGGCCTTGACGGCCCTTCTGCTTTTTTGTA
CAAAGTTGGCATTATAAAAAAGCATTGCTCATCAATTTGTTGCAACGAACAGGTCACTATCAGTCAAAAT
AAAATCATTATTTGGGGCCCGAGCTTAAGACTGGCCGTCGTTTTACAACGTCGTGACTGGGAAAACATCC
ATGCTAGCGTTAACGCGAGAGTAGGGAACTGCCAGGCATCAAATAAAACGAAAGGCTCAGTCGGAAGACT
GGGCCTTTCGTTTTATCTGTTGTTTGTCGGTGAACGCTCTCCTGAGTAGGACAAATCCGCCGGGAGCGGA
TTTGAACGTTGTGAAGCAACGGCCCGGAGGGTGGCGGGCAGGACGCCCGCCATAAACTGCCAGGCATCAA
ACTAAGCAGAAGGCCATCCTGACGGATGGCCTTTTTGCGTTTCTACAAACTCTTCCTGGCTAGCGGTACG
CGTATTAATTGCGTTGCGCTCACTGCCCGCTTTCCAGTCGGGAAACCTGTCGTGCCAGCTGCATTAATGA
ATCGGCCAACGCGCGGGGAGAGGCGGTTTGCGTATTGGGCGCTCTTCCGCTTCCTCGCTCACTGACTCGC
TGCGCTCGGTCGTTCGGCTGCGGCGAGCGGTATCAGCTCACTCAAAGGCGGTAATACGGTTATCCACAGA
ATCAGGGGATAACGCAGGAAAGAACATGTGAGCAAAAGGCCAGCAAAAGGCCAGGAACCGTAAAAAGGCC
GCGTTGCTGGCGTTTTTCCATAGGCTCCGCCCCCCTGACGAGCATCACAAAAATCGACGCTCAAGTCAGA
GGTGGCGAAACCCGACAGGACTATAAAGATACCAGGCGTTTCCCCCTGGAAGCTCCCTCGTGCGCTCTCC
TGTTCCGACCCTGCCGCTTACCGGATACCTGTCCGCCTTTCTCCCTTCGGGAAGCGTGGCGCTTTCTCAT
AGCTCACGCTGTAGGTATCTCAGTTCGGTGTAGGTCGTTCGCTCCAAGCTGGGCTGTGTGCACGAACCCC
CCGTTCAGCCCGACCGCTGCGCCTTATCCGGTAACTATCGTCTTGAGTCCAACCCGGTAAGACACGACTT
ATCGCCACTGGCAGCAGCCACTGGTAACAGGATTAGCAGAGCGAGGTATGTAGGCGGTGCTACAGAGTTC
TTGAAGTGGTGGCCTAACTACGGCTACACTAGAAGAACAGTATTTGGTATCTGCGCTCTGCTGAAGCCAG
TTACCTTCGGAAAAAGAGTTGGTAGCTCTTGATCCGGCAAACAAACCACCGCTGGTAGCGGTGGTTTTTT
TGTTTGCAAGCAGCAGATTACGCGCAGAAAAAAAGGATCTCAAGAAGATCCTTTGATCTTTTCTACGGGG
TCTGACGCTCAGTGGAACGACGCGTAACTCACGTTAAGGGATTTTGGTCATGGGTGGCTCGAGGGTTATT
TGCCGACTACCTTGGTGATCTCGCCTTTCACGTAGTGGACAAATTCTTCCAACTGATCTGCGCGCGAGGC
CAAGCGATCTTCTTCTTGTCCAAGATAAGCCTGTCTAGCTTCAAGTATGACGGGCTGATACTGGGCCGGC
AGGCGCTCCATTGCCCAGTCGGCAGCGACATCCTTCGGCGCGATTTTGCCGGTTACTGCGCTGTACCAAA
TGCGGGACAACGTAAGCACTACATTTCGCTCATCGCCAGCCCAGTCGGGCGGCGAGTTCCATAGCGTTAA
GGTTTCATTTAGCGCCTCAAATAGATCCTGTTCAGGAACCGGATCAAAGAGTTCCTCCGCCGCTGGACCT
ACCAAGGCAACGCTATGTTCTCTTGCTTTTGTCAGCAAGATAGCCAGATCAATGTCGATCGTGGCTGGCT
CGAAGATACCTGCAAGAATGTCATTGCGCTGCCATTCTCCAAATTGCAGTTCGCGCTTAGCTGGATAACG
CCACGGAATGATGTCGTC
Features (pLannotate 1.2.2; 12 found; start..end, strand, type, name):
    286..342     -  CDS            GmR (fragment): gentamycin acetyltransferase; aacC1; confers resistance to gentamycin
    518..541     -  promoter       Pc promoter (fragment): intI1 (promoter lies within the coding sequence); class 1 integron promoter
    731..749     +  promoter       T7 promoter: promoter for bacteriophage T7 RNA polymerase
    767..865     +  protein_bind   attL2: mutant version of attL; recombination site for the Gateway® LR reaction LR Clonase™
    897..1142    -  CDS            E: VEMP_CVMA5 - Also known as sM. Experimental evidence at protein level: Swiss-Prot protein existence level 1. Plays a central role in virus morphogenesis and assembly. Acts as a viroporin and self-assembles in host membranes forming pentameric protein-lipid pores that allow ion transport. Also plays a role in the induction of apoptosis. From Murine coronavirus (strain A59) (MHV-A59) (Murine hepatitis virus).
   1178..1274    -  protein_bind   attL1: mutant version of attL; recombination site for the Gateway® LR reaction LR Clonase™
   1290..1326    +  CDS            lacZα (fragment): LacZα fragment of β-galactosidase; lacZ fragment
   1373..1416    -  terminator     rrnB T1 terminator: Escherichia coli rrnB; transcription terminator T1 from the E. coli rrnB gene
   1548..1575    +  terminator     rrnB T2 terminator: transcription terminator T2 from the E. coli rrnB gene
   1630..1722    -  CDS            lacI (fragment): lac repressor; lacI; The lac repressor binds to the lac operator to inhibit transcription in E. coli. This inhibition can be relieved by adding lactose or isopropyl-β-D-thiogalactopyranoside (IPTG).
   1905..2493    -  rep_origin     ori: high-copy-number ColE1/pMB1/pBR322/pUC origin of replication
   2586..279     -  CDS            SmR (across the origin): aminoglycoside adenylyltransferase (Murphy, 1985); aadA; confers resistance to spectinomycin and streptomycin
