[The description below was written by a language model from this plasmid's Addgene catalogue record and pLannotate feature annotations shown in this document.]
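Description:
pEntry_HCoV-OC43-Envelope is a Gateway-compatible Entry clone built on the pENTR223.1 backbone (about 2.8 kb without insert; the sequenced plasmid is about 3.1 kb). It carries the coding sequence for the envelope (E) protein of human coronavirus OC43. It is maintained in E. coli through a high-copy ColE1/pUC-type origin and selected with spectinomycin via the aadA (SmR) aminoglycoside adenylyltransferase gene. The feature table also picks up short fragments of a gentamicin resistance gene, a class 1 integron Pc promoter, lacZα and lacI. These are backbone remnants rather than functional cassettes.

The 255 bp insert was synthesized commercially and cloned between SfiI sites. It lies between attL1 and attL2 on the reverse strand of the sequenced record. The automated annotation labels this ORF by homology to the E protein of murine hepatitis virus A59, a related betacoronavirus, but the catalogue entry identifies it as the OC43 gene. Coronavirus E is a small membrane protein that acts as a viroporin and contributes to virion assembly. According to the depositor, the 5' linker carries BamHI sites around an ATG, and the 3' linker carries PacI and AsiSI sites with a TAA stop codon.

A T7 promoter sits just outside attL2, and rrnB T1 and T2 terminators lie beyond attL1, where they insulate the cassette from read-through transcription. No promoter for expressing the insert is recorded, as expected for an Entry vector. The clone serves as a donor for LR Clonase recombination, which moves the E ORF into destination vectors of choice. It belongs to a collection of human coronavirus protein-coding sequences intended for flexible downstream uses.
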