Addgene plasmid #168945: pEntry_HCoV-OC43-Envelope
Purpose: Gateway-compatible Entry vector
Depositing lab: Pascal Falter-Braun. Depositing organization: Helmholtz Munich. Publication: A resource of human coronavirus protein-coding sequences in a flexible, multipurpose Gateway Entry clone collection. Weller B, Lin CW, Pogoutse O, Sauer M, Marin-de la Rosa N, Strobel A, Young V, Knapp JJ, Rayhan A, Falter C, Kim DK, Roth FP, Falter-Braun P. G3 (Bethesda). 2023 Jul 5;13(7):jkad105. doi: 10.1093/g3journal/jkad105. PubMed 37267226.
Backbone
  Vector backbone: pENTR223.1*SfiI
  Backbone size w/o insert (bp): 2800
  Vector type: Gateway-compatible Entry vector
Growth in bacteria
  Bacterial resistance: Spectinomycin, 50 μg/mL
  Growth temperature: 37°C
  Growth strain: DH5alpha
  Copy number: High Copy
Gene/Insert
  Gene/Insert name: HCoV-OC43-Envelope (alt name: Envelope (E))
  Species: Other
  Insert size (bp): 255
  Entrez Gene: E (a.k.a. EYW02_gp6)
  Cloning method: Restriction Enzyme; 5′ cloning site SfiI (unknown if destroyed); 3′ cloning site SfiI (unknown if destroyed)
  Sequencing primers: 5′ M13 uni (-21); 3′ M13 rev (-29)
Resource information
  A portion of this plasmid was derived from a plasmid made by: Synthesized by Twist Bioscience
Terms and licenses: Academic/Nonprofit Terms; Industry Terms: Not Available to Industry
Depositor comments: 5'-linker: SfiI-BamHI-ATG-BamHI (GGCCGTCAaggccaggatccatgggatcc), 3'-linker: PacI-TAA-AsiSI-SfiI (cttaatTAAgacgcgatcgcggcctcatGGGCC).
How to cite: pEntry_HCoV-OC43-Envelope was a gift from Pascal Falter-Braun (Addgene plasmid # 168945 ; http://n2t.net/addgene:168945 ; RRID:Addgene_168945)
