>Addgene plasmid #168945 | pEntry_HCoV-OC43-Envelope | depositor partial sequence | sequence record 327454 | gene-specific Insert sequence
TTTATGGCTGATGCTTATCTTGCAGACACTGTGTGGTATGTGGGGCAAATAATTTTTATAGTTGCCATTT
GTTTATTGGTTACAATAGTTGTAGTGGCATTTTTGGCAACTTTTAAATTGTGTATTCAACTTTGCGGTAT
GTGTAATACCTTAGTACTGTCCCCTTCTATTTATGTGTTTAATAGAGGTAGGCAGTTTTATGAGTTTTAC
AATGATGTAAAACCACCAGTCCTTGATGTGGATGACGTT
